Addgene plasmid #222729: pNP1950
Purpose: (Empty Backbone) J23119-BsaI_bRNA Golden Gate Landing Pad-HDV; T7-IS621 Recombinase
Depositing lab: Patrick Hsu. Depositing organization: Arc Institute. Publication: Bridge RNAs direct programmable recombination of target and donor DNA. Durrant MG, Perry NT, Pai JJ, Jangid AR, Athukoralage JS, Hiraizumi M, McSpedon JP, Pawluk A, Nishimasu H, Konermann S, Hsu PD. Nature. 2024 Jun;630(8018):984-993. doi: 10.1038/s41586-024-07552-4. Epub 2024 Jun 26. PubMed 38926615.
Backbone
  Vector backbone: pNP1742 - p15A Ori
  Vector type: Bacterial Expression
  Tag / fusion protein: 6xHis (C terminal on insert)
Growth in bacteria
  Bacterial resistance: Chloramphenicol, 25 μg/mL
  Growth temperature: 37°C
  Growth strain: NEB Stable
  Copy number: Low Copy
Gene/Insert
  Gene/Insert name: None
  Tag / fusion protein: 6xHis (C terminal on insert)
Terms and licenses: Academic/Nonprofit Terms; Industry Terms: Not Available to Industry
Depositor comments: Please visit https://doi.org/10.1101/2024.01.24.577089 for bioRxiv preprint.
How to cite: pNP1950 was a gift from Patrick Hsu (Addgene plasmid # 222729 ; http://n2t.net/addgene:222729 ; RRID:Addgene_222729)
