[The description below was written by a language model from this plasmid's Addgene catalogue record and pLannotate feature annotations shown in this document.]
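Description:
pNP1950 is a small (about 3.7 kb) bacterial expression plasmid built on the pNP1742 backbone. It replicates in E. coli from a p15A origin, which the catalogue lists as low copy and which is compatible with ColE1-type plasmids, so it can be co-maintained with other constructs. Selection is by chloramphenicol, through a chloramphenicol acetyltransferase gene driven by its native cat promoter. The automated annotation also flags short fragments of IS1, an RSF origin and a tet promoter. These appear to be backbone remnants or partial matches rather than functional parts.

The plasmid is deposited as an empty backbone that carries two expression units for the IS621 bridge recombinase system. In the first, the strong constitutive J23119 promoter drives a BsaI Golden Gate landing pad into which a user-designed bridge RNA (bRNA) is cloned. According to the catalogue, this is followed by an HDV ribozyme, which would self-cleave to give the transcript a defined 3′ end, although neither the landing pad nor the ribozyme is called in the feature table. In the second unit, a T7 promoter with a lac operator and the phage T7 gene 10 ribosome binding site controls the IS621 recombinase, ending at a T7 terminator. The recombinase coding sequence itself is not annotated, but it presumably occupies the roughly 1 kb gap between the RBS and the C-terminal His tag (6xHis per the catalogue). Expression therefore requires a host supplying T7 RNA polymerase and can be regulated by lac repressor and IPTG.

The construct provides both the recombinase and a customisable bridge RNA from one plasmid, for testing programmable recombination between target and donor DNA in bacteria.
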