Features (pLannotate 1.2.2; 13 found; start..end, strand, type, name):
    220..322     -  promoter       cat promoter: promoter of the E. coli cat gene encoding chloramphenicol acetyltransferase
    443..586     +  mobile_element IS1 (fragment): prokaryotic transposable element IS1
    705..760     -  rep_origin     RSF ori (fragment): Plasmids containing the RSF 1030 origin of replication can be propagated in E. coli cells that contain additional plasmids with compatible origins.
    848..1393    -  rep_origin     p15A ori: Plasmids containing the medium-copy-number p15A origin of replication can be propagated in E. coli cells that contain a second plasmid with the ColE1 origin.
   1505..1529    +  promoter       tet promoter (fragment): E. coli promoter for tetracycline efflux protein gene
   1534..1568    +  promoter       J23119 promoter: bacterial promoter (Registry of Standard Biological Parts BBa J23119)
   1998..2016    +  promoter       T7 promoter: promoter for bacteriophage T7 RNA polymerase
   2017..2041    +  protein_bind   lac operator: The lac repressor binds to the lac operator to inhibit transcription in E. coli. This inhibition can be relieved by adding lactose or isopropyl-β-D-thiogalactopyranoside (IPTG). lac repressor encoded by lacI
   2056..2078    +  RBS            RBS: efficient ribosome binding site from bacteriophage T7 gene 10 (Olins and Rangwala, 1989)
   3071..3088    +  CDS            9xHis (fragment): 9xHis affinity tag
   3098..3147    +  CDS            SET1 (fragment): solubility-enhancement tag derived from T7 phage gene 10B
   3155..3202    +  terminator     T7 terminator: transcription terminator for bacteriophage T7 RNA polymerase
   3275..219     -  CDS            CmR (across the origin): chloramphenicol acetyltransferase; cat; confers resistance to chloramphenicol
>Addgene plasmid #222729 | pNP1950 | addgene full sequence | sequence record 440088 | Addgene NGS Result
GAATTCCGGATGAGCATTCATCAGGCGGGCAAGAATGTGAATAAAGGCCGGATAAAACTTGTGCTTATTT
TTCTTTACGGTCTTTAAAAAGGCCGTAATATCCAGCTGAACGGTCTGGTTATAGGTACATTGAGCAACTG
ACTGAAATGCCTCAAAATGTTCTTTACGATGCCATTGGGATATATCAACGGTGGTATATCCAGTGATTTT
TTTCTCCATTTTAGCTTCCTTAGCTCCTGAAAATCTCGATAACTCAAAAAATACGCCCGGTAGTGATCTT
ATTTCATTATGGTGAAAGTTGGAACCTCTTACGTGCCGATCAACGTCTCATTTTCGCCAAAAGTTGGCCC
AGGGCTTCCCGGTATCAACAGGGACACCAGGATTTATTTATTCTGCGAAGTGATCTTCCGTCACAGGTAT
TTATTCGGCGCAAAGTGCGTCGGGTGATGCTGCCAACTTACTGATTTAGTGTATGATGGTGTTTTTGAGG
TGCTCCAGTGGCTTCTGTTTCTATCAGCTGTCCCTCCTGTTCAGCTACTGACGGGGTGGTGCGTAACGGC
AAAAGCACCGCCGGACATCAGCGCTAGCGGAGTGTATACTGGCTTACTATGTTGGCACTGATGAGGGTGT
CAGTGAAGTGCTTCATGTGGCAGGAGAAAAAAGGCTGCACCGGTGCGTCAGCAGAATATGTGATACAGGA
TATATTCCGCTTCCTCGCTCACTGACTCGCTACGCTCGGTCGTTCGACTGCGGCGAGCGGAAATGGCTTA
CGAACGGGGCGGAGATTTCCTGGAAGATGCCAGGAAGATACTTAACAGGGAAGTGAGAGGGCCGCGGCAA
AGCCGTTTTTCCATAGGCTCCGCCCCCCTGACAAGCATCACGAAATCTGACGCTCAAATCAGTGGTGGCG
AAACCCGACAGGACTATAAAGATACCAGGCGTTTCCCCCTGGCGGCTCCCTCGTGCGCTCTCCTGTTCCT
GCCTTTCGGTTTACCGGTGTCATTCCGCTGTTATGGCCGCGTTTGTCTCATTCCACGCCTGACACTCAGT
TCCGGGTAGGCAGTTCGCTCCAAGCTGGACTGTATGCACGAACCCCCCGTTCAGTCCGACCGCTGCGCCT
TATCCGGTAACTATCGTCTTGAGTCCAACCCGGAAAGACATGCAAAAGCACCACTGGCAGCAGCCACTGG
TAATTGATTTAGAGGAGTTAGTCTTGAAGTCATGCGCCGGTTAAGGCTAAACTGAAAGGACAAGTTTTGG
TGACTGCGCTCCTCCAAGCCAGTTACCTCGGTTCAAAGAGTTGGTAGCTCAGAGAACCTTCGAAAAACCG
CCCTGCAAGGCGGTTTTTTCGTTTTCAGAGCAAGAGATTACGCGCAGACCAAAACGATCTCAAGAAGATC
ATCTTATTAATCAGATAAAATATTTCTAGATTTCAGTGCAATTTATCTCTTCAAATGTAGCACCTGAAGT
CAGCCCCATACGATATAAGTTGTAATTCTCATGTTTGACAGCTTATCATCGATAAGCTTGCCTTTGACAG
CTAGCTCAGTCCTAGGTATAATGCTAGCCGAGACCATGGCCACCGGTCTCAGGCCGGCATGGTCCCAGCC
TCCTCGCTGGCGCCGGCTGGGCAACATGCTTCGGCATGGCGAATGGGACGATCTGACAGCTGTCAGCCCG
CCTAATGAGCGGGCTTTTTTTTCATGAGAATTACAACTTATAATTTCAGTGCAATTTATCTCTTCAAATG
TAGCACCTGAAGTCAGCCCCATACGATATAAGTTGTTTCAGCCAAAAAACTTAAGACCGCCGGTCTTGTC
CACTACCTTGCAGTAATGCGGTGGACAGGATCGGCGGTTTTCTTTTCTCTTCTCAACCCTGAATTCGCAT
CTAGACTAGCGCTTGAATTTCGAAATTGTTATCCGCTCAGAGGGCACAATCCTATTCCGCGCTATCCGAC
AATCTCCAAGACATTAGGTGGCTCGATCCCGCGAAATTAATACGACTCACTATAGGGGAATTGTGAGCGG
ATAACAATTCCCCTCTAGAAATAATTTTGTTTAACTTTAAGAAGGAGATATACCATGGAGCACGAACTAC
ATTATATTGGAATAGACACCGCGAAAGAAAAGCTGGATGTGGACGTGCTGCGCCCAGATGGTAGACACCG
TACCAAGAAGTTCGCGAACACCACCAAAGGTCACGATGAACTTGTGTCTTGGCTGAAGGGCCACAAAATC
GATCATGCGCACATCTGCATTGAAGCAACCGGTACATACATGGAACCGGTAGCGGAGTGTCTGTACGACG
CTGGTTATATTGTTTCCGTGATTAACCCGGCGTTGGGCAAGGCATTCGCTCAAAGCGAAGGTTTGCGTAA
TAAGACCGATACCGTTGATGCGCGCATGCTAGCGGAGTTCTGCCGTCAAAAACGCCCAGCAGCTTGGGAA
GCTCCGCATCCGCTGGAACGTGCTTTGCGCGCACTCGTCGTGCGCCACCAGGCGCTGACGGACATGCATA
CCCAAGAGCTGAATCGTACCGAAACCGCCCGTGAAGTTCAGCGTCCGAGCATCGACGCCCATCTGCTGTG
GCTGGAGGCAGAGCTGAAGCGCCTGGAGAAACAAATTAAAGACCTGACTGACGACGACCCGGATATGAAA
CATCGTCGCAAGTTGTTGGAGTCGATCCCGGGTATTGGCGAGAAAACGAGCGCGGTTTTGCTGGCGTACA
TCGGCTTAAAGGACCGTTTTGCGCACGCGCGCCAGTTTGCTGCATTCGCTGGCCTGACTCCGCGTCGTTA
TGAAAGCGGCTCAAGCGTTCGTGGTGCATCTCGTATGAGCAAGGCGGGCCATGTTAGCCTGCGTCGTGCG
TTGTACATGCCGGCTATGGTTGCGACCTCCAAAACCGAGTGGGGTCGTGCGTTTCGTGATCGTCTGGCGG
CCAACGGTAAAAAGGGCAAGGTGATCTTAGGTGCCATGATGCGTAAACTGGCCCAGGTTGCATATGGCGT
CCTGAAAAGCGGGGTCCCGTTTGATGCGTCCCGCCACAACCCGGTGGCCGCCTAATCGAGCACCACCACC
ACCACCACTGAGATCCGGCTGCTAACAAAGCCCGAAAGGAAGCTGAGTTGGCTGCTGCCACCGCTGAGCA
ATAACTAGCATAACCCCTTGGGGCCTCTAAACGGGTCTTGAGGGGTTTTTTGCTGAGTTCAGTTCGGCGA
GCGGAAATGGCTTACGAACGGGGCGGAGGGGCACCAATAACTGCCTTAAAAAAATTACGCCCCGCCCTGC
CACTCATCGCAGTACTGTTGTAATTCATTAAGCATTCTGCCGACATGGAAGCCATCACAAACGGCATGAT
GAACCTGAATCGCCAGCGGCATCAGCACCTTGTCGCCTTGCGTATAATATTTGCCCATGGTGAAAACGGG
GGCGAAGAAGTTGTCCATATTGGCCACGTTTAAATCAAAACTGGTGAAACTCACCCAGGGATTGGCTGAG
ACGAAAAACATATTCTCAATAAACCCTTTAGGGAAATAGGCCAGGTTTTCACCGTAACACGCCACATCTT
GCGAATATATGTGTAGAAACTGCCGGAAATCGTCGTGGTATTCACTCCAGAGCGATGAAAACGTTTCAGT
TTGCTCATGGAAAACGGTGTAACAAGGGTGAACACTATCCCATATCACCAGCTCACCGTCTTTCATTGCC
ATACG
